>Addgene plasmid #43085 | I-CTGG | depositor partial sequence | sequence record 58350 | I-CTGG sequence 424 bps
CGTCTCCTGACCCCAGAGCAGGTCGTGGCGATCGCAAGCCACGACGGAGGAAAGCAAGCCTTGGAAACAG
TACAGAGGCTGTTGCCTGTGCTGTGCCAAGCGCACGGACTCACCCCAGAGCAGGTCGTGGCCATTGCCTC
GAATGGAGGGGGCAAACAGGCGTTGGAAACCGTACAACGATTGCTGCCGGTGCTGTGCCAAGCGCACGGC
CTCACCCCAGAGCAGGTCGTGGCAATCGCGAGCAATAACGGCGGAAAACAGGCTTTGGAAACGGTGCAGA
GGCTCCTTCCAGTGCTGTGCCAAGCGCACGGATTAACCCCAGAGCAGGTCGTGGCAATCGCGAGCAATAA
CGGCGGAAAACAGGCTTTGGAAACGGTGCAGAGGCTCCTTCCAGTGCTGTGCCAAGCGCACGGCTTAAGA
GACG
