>Addgene plasmid #43085 | I-CTGG | addgene partial sequence | sequence record 60394 | M13-F20 5'-TGTAAAACGACGGCCAGT-3'
CTATAGGGCGAATTGGGCCCTCTAGATGCATGCTCGAGCGGCCGCCAGTGTGATGGATATCTGCAGAATT
CGCCCTTATATAGATGCCGTCCTAGCGCGTCTCCTGACCCCAGAGCAGGTCGTGGCGATCGCAAGCCACG
ACGGAGGAAAGCAAGCCTTGGAAACAGTACAGAGGCTGTTGCCTGTGCTGTGCCAAGCGCACGGACTCAC
CCCAGAGCAGGTCGTGGCCATTGCCTCGAATGGAGGGGGCAAACAGGCGTTGGAAACCGTACAACGATTG
CTGCCGGTGCTGTGCCAAGCGCACGGCCTCACCCCAGAGCAGGTCGTGGCAATCGCGAGCAATAACGGCG
GAAAACAGGCTTTGGAAACGGTGCAGAGGCTCCTTCCAGTGCTGTGCCAAGCGCACGGATTAACCCCAGA
GCAGGTCGTGGCAATCGCGAGCAATAACGGCGGAAAACAGGCTTTGGAAACGGTGCAGAGGCTCCTTCCA
GTGCTGTGCCAAGCGCACGGCTTAAGAGACGTGGGCACAGGAAAGATACTTAAGGGCGAATTCCAGCACA
CTGGCGGCCGTTACTAGTGGATCCGAGCTCGGTACCAAGCTTGGCGTAATCATGGTCATAGCTGTTTCCT
GTGTGAAATTGTTATCCGCTCACAATTCCACACAACATACGAGCCGGAAGCATAAAGTGTAAAGCCTGGG
GTGCCTAATGAGTGAGCTAACTCACATTAATTGCGTTGCGCTCACTGCCCGCTTTCCAGTCGGGAAACCT
GTCGTGCCAGCTGCATTAATGAATCGGCCAACGCGCGGGGAGAGGCGGTTTGCGTATTGGGCGCTCTTCC
GCTTCCTCGCTCACTGACTCGCTGCGCTCGGTCGTTCGGCTGCGGCGAGCGGTATCAGCTCACTCAAAGG
CGGTAATACGGTTATCCACAGAATCAGGGGATAACGCAGGAAAGAACATGTGAG
