[The description below was written by a language model from this plasmid's Addgene catalogue record.]
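Description:
I-CTGG is a bacterial cloning plasmid built on the commercial pCRII-TOPO backbone (about 4 kb without insert), into which a 424 bp synthetic fragment was introduced by TOPO cloning. It is a high-copy plasmid maintained in E. coli and is selected with ampicillin and kanamycin, consistent with the two resistance markers carried by this backbone. No feature table accompanies the record, so the positions of the origin, resistance genes and flanking elements are not documented here. The listed sequencing primers (T7 on the 5′ side and M13 reverse on the 3′ side) indicate that the insert sits in the standard TOPO cloning site between these priming sites.

The record describes the insert only by its name, its synthetic origin and its length; it lists no promoter, tag, reporter or expression element, and the plasmid is classified purely as a cloning vector rather than an expression construct. The associated publication describes a TALEN genome-editing system for generating human stem cell-based disease models. In that context, the name plausibly denotes a pre-assembled block of TAL effector repeats recognising the four-base sequence CTGG, with the "I" prefix perhaps marking its position in an ordered assembly, and the insert size is roughly what four TAL repeats would occupy. This reading is an inference from the name and the paper's subject, not something the record states. On that basis, I-CTGG is best regarded as one member of a library of storage plasmids. Its module would be excised or amplified and combined with others to build custom TALEN DNA-binding arrays, rather than being used on its own in cells.
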