Addgene plasmid #43085: I-CTGG
Depositing lab: Chad Cowan & Kiran Musunuru. Depositing organization: Harvard University. Publication: A TALEN Genome-Editing System for Generating Human Stem Cell-Based Disease Models. Ding Q, Lee YK, Schaefer EA, Peters DT, Veres A, Kim K, Kuperwasser N, Motola DL, Meissner TB, Hendriks WT, Trevisan M, Gupta RM, Moisan A, Banks E, Friesen M, Schinzel RT, Xia F, Tang A, Xia Y, Figueroa E, Wann A, Ahfeldt T, Daheron L, Zhang F, Rubin LL, Peng LF, Chung RT, Musunuru K, Cowan CA. Cell Stem Cell. 2012 Dec 12. pii: S1934-5909(12)00645-5. doi: 10.1016/j.stem.2012.11.011. PubMed 23246482.
Backbone
  Vector backbone: pCRII-TOPO
  Backbone manufacturer: Invitrogen
  Backbone size w/o insert (bp): 3973
  Vector type: Bacterial Cloning
Growth in bacteria
  Bacterial resistance: Ampicillin and Kanamycin, 100 & 50 μg/mL
  Growth temperature: 37°C
  Growth strain: Top10
  Copy number: High Copy
Gene/Insert
  Gene/Insert name: I-CTGG
  Species: Synthetic
  Insert size (bp): 424
  Cloning method: TOPO Cloning
  Sequencing primers: 5′ T7; 3′ M13-rev
Terms and licenses: Academic/Nonprofit Terms; Industry Terms: Not Available to Industry
How to cite: I-CTGG was a gift from Chad Cowan & Kiran Musunuru (Addgene plasmid # 43085 ; http://n2t.net/addgene:43085 ; RRID:Addgene_43085)
